Addgene plasmid #206261: pMMK ENTR 2
Purpose: (Empty Backbone) ENTR Vector 1 for MultiSite Gateway assembly and production of recombinant baculovirus using MultiMate assembly. Empty backbone.
Depositing lab: Imre Berger. Depositing organization: University of Bristol. Publication: Highly efficient CRISPR-mediated large DNA docking and multiplexed prime editing using a single baculovirus. Aulicino F, Pelosse M, Toelzer C, Capin J, Ilegems E, Meysami P, Rollarson R, Berggren PO, Dillingham MS, Schaffitzel C, Saleem MA, Welsh GI, Berger I. Nucleic Acids Res. 2022 Jul 22;50(13):7783-7799. doi: 10.1093/nar/gkac587. PubMed 35801912.
Backbone
  Vector backbone: pENTR/D-TOPO
  Backbone manufacturer: Invitrogen
  Vector type: MultiMate/Gateway ENTR 2
Growth in bacteria
  Bacterial resistance: Kanamycin, 50 μg/mL
  Growth temperature: 37°C
  Growth strain: DH5alpha
  Copy number: High Copy
Gene/Insert
  Gene/Insert name: None
Resource information
  A portion of this plasmid was derived from a plasmid made by: attL/R sequences from MultiSite Gateway system were cloned via Gibson assembly
Terms and licenses: Academic/Nonprofit Terms; Industry Terms: Not Available to Industry
How to cite: pMMK ENTR 2 was a gift from Imre Berger (Addgene plasmid # 206261 ; http://n2t.net/addgene:206261 ; RRID:Addgene_206261)
