[The description below was written by a language model from this plasmid's Addgene catalogue record and pLannotate feature annotations shown in this document.]
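Description:
pMMK ENTR 2 is a small (about 1.9 kb) empty Gateway entry vector derived from the pENTR/D-TOPO backbone and designed for the MultiMate assembly system, which combines MultiSite Gateway recombination with the production of recombinant baculovirus. It is propagated in E. coli from a high-copy ColE1/pUC-type origin of replication and selected with kanamycin through an aminoglycoside phosphotransferase (aph(3')-Ia) gene. The annotated features account for essentially the whole plasmid: the origin, the resistance marker, and two closely spaced Gateway recombination sites.

Those sites are an attL3 and an attR4, mutant variants of the lambda att sequences taken from the MultiSite Gateway system and introduced by Gibson assembly. Only a short interval separates them, consistent with the plasmid carrying no insert, promoter or reporter of its own. A user is expected to clone an expression cassette or other DNA of interest between the two sites. In a MultiSite LR Clonase reaction, each mutant att site recombines only with its matching partner, so fragments from several entry vectors carrying complementary site pairs are joined in a fixed order and orientation into a destination vector. The specific attL3/attR4 pairing defines the position this module occupies in the assembled array. The catalogue entry is slightly inconsistent on this point, naming the plasmid and vector type "ENTR 2" while the purpose line reads "ENTR Vector 1". The resulting multi-component constructs are intended for incorporation into a baculovirus genome. The associated work uses single baculoviruses to deliver large cargoes for CRISPR-mediated DNA docking and multiplexed prime editing.
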