Features (pLannotate 1.2.2; 4 found; start..end, strand, type, name):
      1..589     +  rep_origin     ori: high-copy-number ColE1/pMB1/pBR322/pUC origin of replication
    605..700     +  protein_bind   attL3: mutant version of attL; recombination site for the Gateway® LR reaction LR Clonase™
    727..851     +  protein_bind   attR4: mutant version of attR; recombination site for the Gateway® LR reaction LR Clonase™
    958..1767    +  CDS            KanR: aminoglycoside phosphotransferase; aph(3')-Ia; confers resistance to kanamycin in bacteria or G418 (Geneticin®) in eukaryotes
>Addgene plasmid #206261 | pMMK ENTR 2 | addgene full sequence | sequence record 406417 | Addgene NGS Result
TTGAGATCCTTTTTTTCTGCGCGTAATCTGCTGCTTGCAAACAAAAAAACCACCGCTACCAGCGGTGGTT
TGTTTGCCGGATCAAGAGCTACCAACTCTTTTTCCGAAGGTAACTGGCTTCAGCAGAGCGCAGATACCAA
ATACTGTTCTTCTAGTGTAGCCGTAGTTAGGCCACCACTTCAAGAACTCTGTAGCACCGCCTACATACCT
CGCTCTGCTAATCCTGTTACCAGTGGCTGCTGCCAGTGGCGATAAGTCGTGTCTTACCGGGTTGGACTCA
AGACGATAGTTACCGGATAAGGCGCAGCGGTCGGGCTGAACGGGGGGTTCGTGCACACAGCCCAGCTTGG
AGCGAACGACCTACACCGAACTGAGATACCTACAGCGTGAGCTATGAGAAAGCGCCACGCTTCCCGAAGG
GAGAAAGGCGGACAGGTATCCGGTAAGCGGCAGGGTCGGAACAGGAGAGCGCACGAGGGAGCTTCCAGGG
GGAAACGCCTGGTATCTTTATAGTCCTGTCGGGTTTCGCCACCTCTGACTTGAGCGTCGATTTTTGTGAT
GCTCGTCAGGGGGGCGGAGCCTATGGAAAAACGCCAGCAACGCGAAATAATGATTTTATTTTGACTGATA
GTGACCTGTTCGTTGCAACAAATTGATGAGCAATGCTTTTTTATAATGCCAACTTTGTATAATAAAGTTG
GTTTAAACGATATCCCTAGGCCCGGGCCAACTTTGTATAGAAAAGTTGAACGAGAAACGTAAAATGATAT
AAATATCAATATATTAAATTAGATTTTGCATAAAAAACAGACTACATAATACTGTAAAACACAACATATC
CAGTCACTATGCTGGCCCGTGTCTCAAAATCTCTGATGTTACATTGCACAAGATAAAAATATATCATCAT
GAACAATAAAACTGTCTGCTTACATAAACAGTAATACAAGGGGTGTTATGAGCCATATTCAACGGGAAAC
GTCGAGGCCGCGATTAAATTCCAACATGGATGCTGATTTATATGGGTATAAATGGGCTCGCGATAATGTC
GGGCAATCAGGTGCGACAATCTATCGCTTGTATGGGAAGCCCGATGCGCCAGAGTTGTTTCTGAAACATG
GCAAAGGTAGCGTTGCCAATGATGTTACAGATGAGATGGTCAGACTAAACTGGCTGACGGAATTTATGCC
TCTTCCGACCATCAAGCATTTTATCCGTACTCCTGATGATGCATGGTTACTCACCACTGCGATCCCCGGA
AAAACAGCATTCCAGGTATTAGAAGAATATCCTGATTCAGGTGAAAATATTGTTGATGCGCTGGCAGTGT
TCCTGCGCCGGTTGCATTCGATTCCTGTTTGTAATTGTCCTTTTAACAGCGATCGCGTATTTCGTCTCGC
TCAGGCGCAATCACGAATGAATAACGGTTTGGTTGATGCGAGTGATTTTGATGACGAGCGTAATGGCTGG
CCTGTTGAACAAGTCTGGAAAGAAATGCATAAACTTTTGCCATTCTCACCGGATTCAGTCGTCACTCATG
GTGATTTCTCACTTGATAACCTTATTTTTGACGAGGGGAAATTAATAGGTTGTATTGATGTTGGACGAGT
CGGAATCGCAGACCGATACCAGGATCTTGCCATCCTATGGAACTGCCTCGGTGAGTTTTCTCCTTCATTA
CAGAAACGGCTTTTTCAAAAATATGGTATTGATAATCCTGATATGAATAAATTGCAGTTTCATTTGATGC
TCGATGAGTTTTTCTAATCAGAATTGGTTAATTGGTTGTAACACTGGCAGAGCATTACGCTGACTTGACG
GGACGGCGCAAGCTCATGACCAAAATCCCTTAACGTGAGTTACGCGTCGTTCCACTGAGCGTCAGACCCC
GTAGAAAAGATCAAAGGATCTTC
